>Addgene plasmid #187173 | TALED_Right-stuffer-1397N-UGI | addgene full sequence | sequence record 368777 | Addgene NGS Result
GACGGATCGGGAGATCTCCCGATCCCCTATGGTGCACTCTCAGTACAATCTGCTCTGATGCCGCATAGTT
AAGCCAGTATCTGCTCCCTGCTTGTGTGTTGGAGGTCGCTGAGTAGTGCGCGAGCAAAATTTAAGCTACA
ACAAGGCAAGGCTTGACCGACAATTGCATGAAGAATCTGCTTAGGGTTAGGCGTTTTGCGCTGCTTCGCG
ATGTACGGGCCAGATATACGCGTTGACATTGATTATTGACTAGTTATTAATAGTAATCAATTACGGGGTC
ATTAGTTCATAGCCCATATATGGAGTTCCGCGTTACATAACTTACGGTAAATGGCCCGCCTGGCTGACCG
CCCAACGACCCCCGCCCATTGACGTCAATAATGACGTATGTTCCCATAGTAACGCCAATAGGGACTTTCC
ATTGACGTCAATGGGTGGAGTATTTACGGTAAACTGCCCACTTGGCAGTACATCAAGTGTATCATATGCC
AAGTACGCCCCCTATTGACGTCAATGACGGTAAATGGCCCGCCTGGCATTATGCCCAGTACATGACCTTA
TGGGACTTTCCTACTTGGCAGTACATCTACGTATTAGTCATCGCTATTACCATGGTGATGCGGTTTTGGC
AGTACATCAATGGGCGTGGATAGCGGTTTGACTCACGGGGATTTCCAAGTCTCCACCCCATTGACGTCAA
TGGGAGTTTGTTTTGGCACCAAAATCAACGGGACTTTCCAAAATGTCGTAACAACTCCGCCCCATTGACG
CAAATGGGCGGTAGGCGTGTACGGTGGGAGGTCTATATAAGCAGAGCTCTCTGGCTAACTAGAGAACCCA
CTGCTTACTGGCTTATCGAAATTAATACGACTCACTATAGGGAGATGGCCTCTGTCTTGACACCACTCCT
GCTCAGGGGCCTGACTGGATCAGCTAGGCGGCTCCCCGTTCCTCGCGCAAAAATACACAGCCTGGACTAT
AAGGACCATGACGGTGATTACAAAGATCACGACATAGATTATAAGGATGATGATGATAAGGGGATCCGAA
TTCAAGATCTACGCACGCTCGGCTACAGCCAGCAGCAACAGGAGAAGATCAAACCGAAGGTTCGTTCGAC
AGTGGCGCAGCACCACGAGGCACTGGTCGGCCATGGGTTTACACACGCGCACATCGTTGCGCTCAGCCAA
CACCCGGCAGCGTTAGGGACCGTCGCTGTCAAGTATCAGGACATGATCGCAGCGTTGCCAGAGGCGACAC
ACGAAGCGATCGTTGGCGTCGGCAAACAGTGGTCCGGCGCACGCGCTCTGGAGGCCTTGCTCACGGTGGC
GGGAGAGTTGAGAGGTCCACCGTTACAGTTGGACACAGGCCAACTTCTCAAGATTGCAAAACGTGGCGGC
GTGACCGCAGTGGAGGCAGTGCATGCATGGCGCAATGCACTGACGGGTGCCCCCCTGAAGAGACCTCCGT
AAGATGCTTTTCTGTGACTGGTGAGTACTCAACCAAGTCATTCTGAGAATAGTGTATGCGGCGACCGAGT
TGCTCTTGCCCGGCGTCAATACGGGATAATACCGCGCCACATAGCAGAACTTTAAAAGTGCTCATCATTG
GAAAACGTTCTTCGGGGCGAAAACTCTCAAGGATCTTACCGCTGTTGAGATCCAGTTCGATGTAACCCAC
TCGTGCACCCAACTGATCTTCAGCATCTTTTACTTTCACCAGCGTTTCTGGGTGAGCAAAAACAGGAAGG
CAAAATGCCGCAAAAAAGGGAATAAGGGCGACACGGAAATGTTGAATACTCATACTCTTCCTTTTTCAAT
ATTATTGAAGCATTTATCAGGGTTATTGTCTCATGAGCGGATACATATTTGAATGTATTTAGAAAAATAA
ACAAATAGGGGTTCCGCGCACATTTCCCCGAAAAGTGCCACCTGACGTCTAAGAAACCATTATTATCATG
ACATTAACCTATAAAAATAGGCGTATCACGAGGCCCTTTCGTCTCGCGCGTTTCGGTGATGACGGTGAAA
ACCTCTGACACATGCAGCTCCCGGAGACGGTCACAGCTTGTCTGTAAGCGGATGCCGGGAGCAGACAAGC
CCGTCAGGGCGCGTCAGCGGGTGTTGGCGGGTGTCGGGGCTGGCTTAACTATGCGGCATCAGAGCAGATT
GTACTGAGAGTGCACCATATGCGGTGTGAAATACCGCACAGATGCGTAAGGAGAAAATACCGCATCAGGC
GCCATTCGCCATTCAGGCTGCGCAACTGTTGGGAAGGGCGATCGGTGCGGGCCTCTTCGCTATTACGCCA
GCTGGCGAAAGGGGGATGTGCTGCAAGGCGATTAAGTTGGGTAACGCCAGGGTTTTCCCAGTCACGACGT
TGTAAAACGACGGCCAGTGAATTCGAGCTCGGTACCCGGGGATCCTCTAGAGTCGACCTGCAGGCATGCA
AGCTTGGCGTAATCATGGTCATAGCTGTTTCCTGTGTGAAATTGTTATCCGCTCACAATTCCACACAACA
TACGAGCCGGAAGCATAAAGTGTAAAGCCTGGGGTGCCTAATGAGTGAGCTAACTCACATTAATTGCGTT
GCGCTCACTGCCCGCTTTCCAGTCGGGAAACCTGTCGTGCCAGCTGCATTAATGAATCGGCCAACGCGCG
GGGAGAGGCGGTTTGCGTATTGGGCGCTCTTCCGCTTCCTCGCTCACTGACTCGCTGCGCTCGGTCGTTC
GGCTGCGGCGAGCGGTATCAGCTCACTCAAAGGCGGTAATACGGTTATCCACAGAATCAGGGGGGTCTCA
CGGTCTGACTCCGGAACAGGTGGTGGCGATTGCAAGCAACGGCGGCGGCAAACAGGCTCTAGAGAGCATT
GTTGCCCAGCTCTCCAGACCTGATCCGGCGCTAGCCGCGTTGACAAATGATCATCTTGTTGCTCTTGCTT
GTCTTGGCGGACGACCTGCCCTGGATGCTGTGAAAAAGGGGTTGGGGGGCTCTGGATCAGGTAGCTACGC
ACTTGGTCCTTACCAGATTAGCGCACCCCAACTCCCCGCCTATAATGGTCAAACCGTCGGGACCTTTTAC
TACGTAAACGATGCTGGTGGGCTGGAATCCAAAGTATTCTCCTCAGGGGGCCCTACACCCTACCCCAACT
ACGCCAATGCTGGTCATGTAGAAGGGCAGTCAGCACTGTTTATGCGCGATAATGGTATAAGCGAGGGGTT
GGTCTTCCATAACAACCCAGAGGGTACTTGTGGCTTCTGTGTGAATATGACTGAAACCCTTCTGCCCGAA
AATGCCAAGATGACTGTCGTCCCACCTGAAGGCTCCGGTGGTTCAACAAATCTGTCTGACATCATAGAAA
AAGAAACTGGCAAACAACTGGTGATACAAGAAAGTATTCTGATGTTGCCTGAGGAAGTTGAAGAGGTAAT
AGGCAACAAGCCTGAAAGCGATATACTGGTACATACCGCATACGATGAGTCAACTGACGAAAACGTGATG
CTCTTGACATCCGATGCCCCTGAATACAAGCCCTGGGCACTTGTAATCCAAGATAGTAATGGGGAGAACA
AAATCAAAATGTTGTAGTCAGGGCCCTATTCTATAGTGTCACCTAAATGCTAGAGCTCGCTGATCAGCCT
CGACTGTGCCTTCTAGTTGCCAGCCATCTGTTGTTTGCCCCTCCCCCGTGCCTTCCTTGACCCTGGAAGG
TGCCACTCCCACTGTCCTTTCCTAATAAAATGAGGAAATTGCATCGCATTGTCTGAGTAGGTGTCATTCT
ATTCTGGGGGGTGGGGTGGGGCAGGACAGCAAGGGGGAGGATTGGGAAGACAATAGCAGGCATGCTGGGG
ATGCGGTGGGCTCTATGGCTTCTGAGGCGGAAAGAACCAGCTGGGGCTCTAGGGGGTATCCCCACGCTGC
AGTGAGCGGGACTCTGGGGTTCGAAATGACCGACCAAGCGACGCCCAACCTGCCATCACGAGATTTCGAT
TCCACCGCCGCCTTCTATGAAAGGTTGGGCTTCGGAATCGTTTTCCGGGACGCCGGCTGGATGATCCTCC
AGCGCGGGGATCTCATGCTGGAGTTCTTCGCCCACCCCAACTTGTTTATTGCAGCTTATAATGGTTACAA
ATAAAGCAATAGCATCACAAATTTCACAAATAAAGCATTTTTTTCACTGCATTCTAGTTGTGGTTTGTCC
AAACTCATCAATGTATCTTATCATGTCTGTATACCGTCGACCTCTAGCTAGAGCTTGGCGTAATCATGGT
CATAGCTGTTTCCTGTGTGAAATTGTTATCCGCTCACAATTCCACACAACATACGAGCCGGAAGCATAAA
GTGTAAAGCCTGGGGTGCCTAATGAGTGAGCTAACTCACATTAATTGCGTTGCGCTCACTGCCCGCTTTC
CAGTCGGGAAACCTGTCGTGCCAGCTGCATTAATGAATCGGCCAACGCGCGGGGAGAGGCGGTTTGCGTA
TTGGGCGCTCTTCCGCTTCCTCGCTCACTGACTCGCTGCGCTCGGTCGTTCGGCTGCGGCGAGCGGTATC
AGCTCACTCAAAGGCGGTAATACGGTTATCCACAGAATCAGGGGATAACGCAGGAAAGAACATGTGAGCA
AAAGGCCAGCAAAAGGCCAGGAACCGTAAAAAGGCCGCGTTGCTGGCGTTTTTCCATAGGCTCCGCCCCC
CTGACGAGCATCACAAAAATCGACGCTCAAGTCAGAGGTGGCGAAACCCGACAGGACTATAAAGATACCA
GGCGTTTCCCCCTGGAAGCTCCCTCGTGCGCTCTCCTGTTCCGACCCTGCCGCTTACCGGATACCTGTCC
GCCTTTCTCCCTTCGGGAAGCGTGGCGCTTTCTCATAGCTCACGCTGTAGGTATCTCAGTTCGGTGTAGG
TCGTTCGCTCCAAGCTGGGCTGTGTGCACGAACCCCCCGTTCAGCCCGACCGCTGCGCCTTATCCGGTAA
CTATCGTCTTGAGTCCAACCCGGTAAGACACGACTTATCGCCACTGGCAGCAGCCACTGGTAACAGGATT
AGCAGAGCGAGGTATGTAGGCGGTGCTACAGAGTTCTTGAAGTGGTGGCCTAACTACGGCTACACTAGAA
GAACAGTATTTGGTATCTGCGCTCTGCTGAAGCCAGTTACCTTCGGAAAAAGAGTTGGTAGCTCTTGATC
CGGCAAACAAACCACCGCTGGTAGCGGTGGTTTTTTTGTTTGCAAGCAGCAGATTACGCGCAGAAAAAAA
GGATCTCAAGAAGATCCTTTGATCTTTTCTACGGGGTCTGACGCTCAGTGGAACGAAAACTCACGTTAAG
GGATTTTGGTCATGAGATTATCAAAAAGGATCTTCACCTAGATCCTTTTAAATTAAAAATGAAGTTTTAA
ATCAATCTAAAGTATATATGAGTAAACTTGGTCTGACAGTTACCAATGCTTAATCAGTGAGGCACCTATC
TCAGCGATCTGTCTATTTCGTTCATCCATAGTTGCCTGACTCCCCGTCGTGTAGATAACTACGATACGGG
AGGGCTTACCATCTGGCCCCAGTGCTGCAATGATACCGCGAGATCCACGCTCACCGGCTCCAGATTTATC
AGCAATAAACCAGCCAGCCGGAAGGGCCGAGCGCAGAAGTGGTCCTGCAACTTTATCCGCCTCCATCCAG
TCTATTAATTGTTGCCGGGAAGCTAGAGTAAGTAGTTCGCCAGTTAATAGTTTGCGCAACGTTGTTGCCA
TTGCTACAGGCATCGTGGTGTCACGCTCGTCGTTTGGTATGGCTTCATTCAGCTCCGGTTCCCAACGATC
AAGGCGAGTTACATGATCCCCCATGTTGTGCAAAAAAGCGGTTAGCTCCTTCGGTCCTCCGATCGTTGTC
AGAAGTAAGTTGGCCGCAGTGTTATCACTCATGGTTATGGCAGCACTGCATAATTCTCTTACTGTCATGC
CATCCGTAAGATGCTTTTCTGTGACTGGTGAGTACTCAACCAAGTCATTCTGAGAATAGTGTATGCGGCG
ACCGAGTTGCTCTTGCCCGGCGTCAATACGGGATAATACCGCGCCACATAGCAGAACTTTAAAAGTGCTC
ATCATTGGAAAACGTTCTTCGGGGCGAAAACTCTCAAGGATCTTACCGCTGTTGAGATCCAGTTCGATGT
AACCCACTCGTGCACCCAACTGATCTTCAGCATCTTTTACTTTCACCAGCGTTTCTGGGTGAGCAAAAAC
AGGAAGGCAAAATGCCGCAAAAAAGGGAATAAGGGCGACACGGAAATGTTGAATACTCATACTCTTCCTT
TTTCAATATTATTGAAGCATTTATCAGGGTTATTGTCTCATGAGCGGATACATATTTGAATGTATTTAGA
AAAATAAACAAATAGGGGTTCCGCGCACATTTCCCCGAAAAGTGCCACCTGACGTC
Features (pLannotate 1.2.2; 33 found; start..end, strand, type, name):
     28..80      -  misc_feature   bom (fragment): basis of mobility region from pBR322
    235..614     +  enhancer       CMV enhancer: human cytomegalovirus immediate early enhancer
    615..818     +  promoter       CMV promoter: human cytomegalovirus (CMV) immediate early promoter
    814..847     +  LTR            5' LTR (truncated) (fragment): truncated 5' long terminal repeat (LTR) from HIV-1
    863..881     +  promoter       T7 promoter: promoter for bacteriophage T7 RNA polymerase
    891..974     +  CDS            COX8A (fragment): COX8A_HUMAN - Also known as COX8, COX8L. Experimental evidence at protein level: Swiss-Prot protein existence level 1. Component of the cytochrome c oxidase, the last enzyme in the mitochondrial electron transport chain which drives oxidative phosphorylation. The respiratory chain contains 3 multisubunit complexes succinate dehydrogenase (complex II, CII), ubiquinol- cytochrome c oxidoreductase (cytochrome b-c1 complex, complex III, CIII) and cytochrome c oxidase (complex IV, CIV), that cooperate to transfer electrons derived from NADH and succinate to molecular oxygen, creating an electrochem
   1017..1041    +  CDS            2xFLAG (fragment): two tandem FLAG® epitope tags
   1056..1469    +  CDS            avrXa10 (fragment): AVX10_XANOO - Experimental evidence at protein level: Swiss-Prot protein existence level 1. Avirulence protein. Induces the hypersensitive response (HR)in rice plants carrying the resistance gene Xa10. Activity depends on the presence of the core repeat domains; replacement with repeat domains from other proteins (AvrBs3 of X.euvesicatoria (AC P14727) or AvrXa7 of this organism) does not elicit the HR. Probably acts as a transcription factor in its host plant (rice) to induce plant resistance or disease. From Xanthomonas oryzae pv. oryzae.
   1466..1803    -  CDS            AmpR (fragment): β-lactamase; bla; confers resistance to ampicillin, carbenicillin, and related antibiotics
   1804..1908    -  promoter       AmpR promoter: bla
   2003..2038    +  CDS            rop (fragment): Rop protein, which maintains plasmids at low copy number; rop
   2140..2239    +  misc_feature   bom (fragment): basis of mobility region from pBR322
   2245..2402    -  CDS            lacZα (fragment): LacZα fragment of β-galactosidase; lacZ fragment
   2399..2455    +  misc_feature   MCS: pUC18/19 multiple cloning site
   2492..2508    -  protein_bind   lac operator: The lac repressor binds to the lac operator to inhibit transcription in E. coli. This inhibition can be relieved by adding lactose or isopropyl-β-D-thiogalactopyranoside (IPTG). lac repressor encoded by lacI
   2516..2546    -  promoter       lac promoter: promoter for the E. coli lac operon
   2561..2582    -  protein_bind   CAP binding site: CAP binding activates transcription in the presence of cAMP. E. coli catabolite activator protein
   2595..2687    -  CDS            lacI (fragment): lac repressor; lacI; The lac repressor binds to the lac operator to inhibit transcription in E. coli. This inhibition can be relieved by adding lactose or isopropyl-β-D-thiogalactopyranoside (IPTG).
   2689..2793    -  rep_origin     RSF ori (fragment): Plasmids containing the RSF 1030 origin of replication can be propagated in E. coli cells that contain additional plasmids with compatible origins.
   2997..3326    +  CDS            dddA (fragment): DDDA_BURC1 - Experimental evidence at protein level: Swiss-Prot protein existence level 1. Toxic component of a toxin-immunity protein module, which functions as a cellular contact-dependent growth inhibition (CDI) system. CDI modules allow bacteria to communicate with and inhibit the growth of closely related neighboring bacteria in a contact-dependent fashion. Bacteria that have this module inhibit or kill bacteria without it, giving them a growth advantage. Probably specifically inhibited by cognate immunity protein DddI (Probable). The C-terminal 163 residue fragment has double-stranded DN
   3336..3584    +  CDS            UGI: UNGI_BPPB2 - Experimental evidence at protein level: Swiss-Prot protein existence level 1. This protein binds specifically and reversibly to the host uracil-DNA glycosylase, preventing removal of uracil residues from PBS2 DNA by the host uracil-excision repair system. From Bacillus phage PBS2 (Bacteriophage PBS2).
   3600..3618    -  promoter       SP6 promoter: promoter for bacteriophage SP6 RNA polymerase
   3644..3868    +  polyA_signal   bGH poly(A) signal: bovine growth hormone polyadenylation signal
   3872..3893    +  promoter       SV40 promoter (fragment): SV40 enhancer and early promoter
   3946..4104    +  CDS            ble (fragment): BLE_KLEPN - Experimental evidence at protein level: Swiss-Prot protein existence level 1. Binding protein with a strong affinity to the bleomycin family of antibiotics. Binds to CL990; an antimitotic-antibiotic compound. From Klebsiella pneumoniae.
   4099..4220    +  polyA_signal   SV40 poly(A) signal: SV40 polyadenylation signal
   4293..4309    -  protein_bind   lac operator: The lac repressor binds to the lac operator to inhibit transcription in E. coli. This inhibition can be relieved by adding lactose or isopropyl-β-D-thiogalactopyranoside (IPTG). lac repressor encoded by lacI
   4317..4347    -  promoter       lac promoter: promoter for the E. coli lac operon
   4362..4383    -  protein_bind   CAP binding site: CAP binding activates transcription in the presence of cAMP. E. coli catabolite activator protein
   4396..4488    -  CDS            lacI (fragment): lac repressor; lacI; The lac repressor binds to the lac operator to inhibit transcription in E. coli. This inhibition can be relieved by adding lactose or isopropyl-β-D-thiogalactopyranoside (IPTG).
   4671..5259    -  rep_origin     ori: high-copy-number ColE1/pMB1/pBR322/pUC origin of replication
   5430..6290    -  CDS            AmpR: β-lactamase; bla; confers resistance to ampicillin, carbenicillin, and related antibiotics
   6291..6395    -  promoter       AmpR promoter: bla
