[The description below was written by a language model from this plasmid's Addgene catalogue record and pLannotate feature annotations shown in this document.]
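Description:
TALED_Right-stuffer-1397N-UGI is a 6.4 kb mammalian expression plasmid on the p3s backbone. The record describes it as the original vector from which the other constructs in its series were made, a series developed for programmable base editing of human mitochondrial DNA. It is propagated in E. coli as a high-copy plasmid through a ColE1/pUC-type origin and selected with ampicillin via a complete β-lactamase gene and its promoter. Only fragments of an SV40 promoter and a ble gene remain ahead of an SV40 poly(A) signal, so no functional mammalian selection marker is evident from the annotation.

The synthetic 2.7 kb insert lies between the CMV enhancer/promoter and a bGH polyadenylation signal, with T7 and SP6 promoters flanking it. The reading frame begins with a fragment of human COX8A, which presumably serves as a mitochondrial targeting sequence. This is followed by a FLAG epitope and a segment matching the Xanthomonas TAL effector AvrXa10, which corresponds to the N-terminal scaffold of a TALE DNA-binding protein. In place of a TALE repeat array there is a stuffer. It is annotated as a patchwork of bacterial plasmid pieces, including partial AmpR, rop, bom, lacZα with a pUC multiple cloning site, lac regulatory elements and an RSF origin fragment. It appears to be a placeholder to be swapped for a custom repeat array, although the record does not state the assembly method. Downstream are a fragment of the Burkholderia double-stranded DNA deaminase DddA, the "1397N" split half per the construct name, and a uracil glycosylase inhibitor (UGI), which blocks excision of uracil.

As the "Right" arm, it is presumably paired with a left-arm construct carrying the complementary DddA half. No adenine deaminase is annotated in this plasmid.
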