Addgene plasmid #187173: TALED_Right-stuffer-1397N-UGI
Purpose: original vector to make all constructs
Depositing lab: Jin-Soo Kim. Depositing organization: Institute for Basic Science. Publication: Targeted A-to-G base editing in human mitochondrial DNA with programmable deaminases. Cho SI, Lee S, Mok YG, Lim K, Lee J, Lee JM, Chung E, Kim JS. Cell. 2022 May 12;185(10):1764-1776.e12. doi: 10.1016/j.cell.2022.03.039. Epub 2022 Apr 25. PubMed 35472302.
Backbone
  Vector backbone: p3s
  Backbone size w/o insert (bp): 3726
  Total vector size (bp): 6426
  Vector type: Mammalian Expression
Growth in bacteria
  Bacterial resistance: Ampicillin, 100 μg/mL
  Growth temperature: 37°C
  Growth strain: DH5alpha
  Copy number: High Copy
Gene/Insert
  Gene/Insert name: Right-stuffer-1397N-UGI
  Species: Synthetic
  Insert size (bp): 2700
  Promoter: pCMV
  Cloning method: Gibson Cloning
  Sequencing primers: 5′ CGCAAATGGGCGGTAGGCGTG; 3′ TAGAAGGCACAGTCGAGG
Terms and licenses: Academic/Nonprofit Terms; Industry Terms: Not Available to Industry
How to cite: TALED_Right-stuffer-1397N-UGI was a gift from Jin-Soo Kim (Addgene plasmid # 187173 ; http://n2t.net/addgene:187173 ; RRID:Addgene_187173)
